Addgene plasmid #16695: XE116 pCS2+-E1A mut CBP
Depositing lab: Randall Moon. Depositing organization: University of Washington. Publication: The transcriptional coactivator CBP interacts with beta-catenin to activate gene expression. Takemaru KI, Moon RT. J Cell Biol. 2000 Apr 17. 149(2):249-54. 10.1083/jcb.149.2.249 PubMed 10769018.
Backbone
  Vector backbone: CS2+
  Backbone size w/o insert (bp): 4095
  Vector type: Mammalian Expression ; Xenopus Expression
Growth in bacteria
  Bacterial resistance: Ampicillin, 100 μg/mL
  Growth temperature: 37°C
  Growth strain: DH5alpha
  Copy number: Unknown
Gene/Insert
  Gene/Insert name: pCS2+-EIA mut CBP
  Cloning method: Restriction Enzyme; 5′ cloning site unknown (unknown if destroyed); 3′ cloning site unknown (unknown if destroyed)
  Sequencing primers: 5′ SP6; 3′ T3
Terms and licenses: Academic/Nonprofit Terms; Industry Terms: Not Available to Industry
Depositor comments: Description: An EcoR1 fragment of E1A, mutated (deletion of amino acids. 64-68) so it will not bind CBP, was subcloned into CS2+. The EcoR1 fragment. was from E1AmutCBP described by Bannister and Kouzardies, 1995 (EMBO. J. 14:4758-4762). Notes for Use: Prepared by: Ken-ichi Takemaru and Randall Moon, 2000, JCB 149:249-254. human Ad5 E1A12S with L81F, M133L, and A164V mutations
How to cite: XE116 pCS2+-E1A mut CBP was a gift from Randall Moon (Addgene plasmid # 16695 ; http://n2t.net/addgene:16695 ; RRID:Addgene_16695)
