[The description below was written by a language model from this plasmid's Addgene catalogue record.]
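Description:
XE116 pCS2+-E1A mut CBP is an expression plasmid built on the CS2+ (pCS2+) backbone, recorded as about 4.1 kb without insert and classified for both mammalian and Xenopus expression. It is propagated in E. coli under ampicillin selection; the copy number is listed as unknown. No feature table accompanies the record, so the promoter and other regulatory elements are not explicitly stated. The listed sequencing primers, SP6 on the 5′ side and T3 on the 3′ side, indicate that these phage promoter sites flank the insert. That fits the usual use of pCS2+-type vectors for direct expression in transfected cells and for in vitro synthesis of mRNA for injection into Xenopus embryos.

The insert is an EcoRI fragment encoding a mutant form of the adenovirus E1A protein, described as human Ad5 E1A 12S. It carries a deletion of amino acids 64–68 that prevents E1A from binding the transcriptional coactivator CBP. The depositor also notes three substitutions in the sequence: L81F, M133L and A164V. The fragment was subcloned from a previously described E1A mutant construct, but the catalogue fields list the 5′ and 3′ cloning sites as unknown. No epitope tags or reporters are recorded.

Wild-type E1A sequesters CBP and so inhibits CBP-dependent transcription, so a CBP-binding-deficient version typically serves as a specificity control. The associated publication concerns the interaction of CBP with beta-catenin in activating gene expression. This suggests the plasmid was used to test whether E1A's effects on beta-catenin-driven transcription depend on its ability to bind CBP.
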