>Addgene plasmid #16695 | XE116 pCS2+-E1A mut CBP | addgene partial sequence | sequence record 53360 | Sp6 5'-ATTTAGGTGACACTATAG-3'
ATTCCGCATTGCAGAGATATTGTATTTAAGTGCCTAGCTCGATACAATAAACGCCATTTGACCATTTCAC
CACATTGGTGTGCACCTCCAAGCTTCCCGGGGATCTGAAAATGAGACATATTATCTGCCACGGAGGTGTT
ATTACCGAAGAAATGGCCGCCAGTCTTTTGGACCAGCTGATCGAAGAGGTACTGGCTGATAATCTTCCAC
CTCCTAGCCATTTTGAACCACCTACCCTTCACGAACTGTATGATTTAGACGTGACGGCCCCCGAAGATCC
CAACGAGGAGGCGGTTTCGTCTGTAATGTTGGCGGTGCAGGAAGGGATTGACTTATTCACTTTTCCGCCG
GCGCCCGGATCCCCGGAGCCGCCTCACCTTTCCCGGCAGCCCGAGCAGCCGGAGCAGAGAGCCTTGGGTC
CGGTTTCTATGCCAAACCTTGTGCCGGAGGTGATCGATCTTACCTGCCACGAGGCTGGCTTTCCACCCAG
TGACGACGAGGATGAAGAGGGTCCTGTGTCTGAACCTGAGCCTGAGCCCGAGCCAGAACCGGAGCCTGCA
AGACCTACCCGGCGTCCTAAATTGGTGCCTGCTATCCTGAGACGCCCGACATCACCTGTGTCTAGAGAAT
GCAATAGTAGTACGGATAGCTGTGACTCCGGTCCTTCTAACACACCTCCTGAGATACACCCGGTGGTCCC
GCTGTGCCCCATTAAACCAGTTGCCGTGAGAGTTGGTGGGCGTCGCCAGGCTGTGGAATGTATCGAGGAC
TTGCTTAACGAGCCTGGGCAACCTTTGGACTTGAGCTGTAAACGCCC
